>Addgene plasmid #153979 | GB-Dcp1b | addgene full sequence | sequence record 306033 | Addgene NGS Result
CGTTACATAACTTACGGTAAATGGCCCGCCTGGCTGACCGCCCAACGACCCCCGCCCATTGACGTCAATA
ATGACGTATGTTCCCATAGTAACGCCAATAGGGACTTTCCATTGACGTCAATGGGTGGAGTATTTACGGT
AAACTGCCCACTTGGCAGTACATCAAGTGTATCATATGCCAAGTACGCCCCCTATTGACGTCAATGACGG
TAAATGGCCCGCCTGGCATTATGCCCAGTACATGACCTTATGGGACTTTCCTACTTGGCAGTACATCTAC
GTATTAGTCATCGCTATTACCATGGTGATGCGGTTTTGGCAGTACATCAATGGGCGTGGATAGCGGTTTG
ACTCACGGGGATTTCCAAGTCTCCACCCCATTGACGTCAATGGGAGTTTGTTTTGGCACCAAAATCAACG
GGACTTTCCAAAATGTCGTAACAACTCCGCCCCATTGACGCAAATGGGCGGTAGGCGTGTACGGTGGGAG
GTCTATATAAGCAGAGCTGGTTTAGTGAACCGTCAGATCCGCTAGCATGGCCACCATCAAAGAGTTCATG
CGCTTCAAGGTGCGCATGGAGGGCTCCATGAACGGCCACGAGTTCGAGATCGAGGGCGAGGGCGAGGGCC
GCCCCTACGAGGGCACCCAGACCGCCAAGCTGAAGGTGACCAAGGGCGGCCCCCTGCCCTTTGCCTGGGA
CATCCTGTCCCCCCAGATCATGTACGGCTCCAAAGCGTACGTGAGGCACCCCGCCGACATCCCCGATTAC
AAGAAGCTGCCCTTCCCCGAGGGCTTCAAGTGGGAGCGCGTGATGAACTTCGAAGACGGCGGTCTGGTGA
CCGTTACCCAGGACTCCTCCCTGCAGGACGGCACGCTGATCTGCAAGGTGAAGATTCGCGGCACCAACTT
CCCCCCCGACGGCCCCGTAATGCAGAAGAAGACCATGGGCTGGGAGGCCTCCACCGAGATGCTGTACCCC
AAGGACGGCGTGCTGAAGGGCCATAGCTATCAGGCCCTGAAGCTGAAGGACGGCGGCCACTACCTGGTGG
AGTTCGAGACCATCTACATGGCCAAGAAGCCCGTGCAACTGCCCGGCGATTACTGTGTGGACACCAAGCT
GGACATCACCTCCCACAACGAGGACTACACCATCGTGGAACAGTACGGGCGCTCCGAGGGCCGCCACCGT
CTGGGCATGGACGAGCGGTACAAGTCCGGACTCAGATCTCGAGCTGCAGCCGTGGCGGCAGGCGGCCTGG
TGGGAAAGGGGCGCGACATCAGCCTAGCGGCCCTGCAGCGCCACGACCCCTATATCAACCGCATCGTGGA
CGTGGCCAGCCAGGTGGCTCTGTACACCTTCGGCCATCGGGCCAACGAGTGGGAGAAAACTGATGTGGAA
GGAACCTTATTTGTTTATACAAGGTCTGCTTCTCCAAAGCATGGATTCACCATTATGAATAGGCTGAGCA
TGGAAAATAGGACAGAACCTATTACTAAAGACTTGGATTTCCAACTCCAGGACCCTTTCCTTCTCTACAG
AAATGCCAGATTGTCCATCTATGGAATTTGGTTTTATGATAAGGAAGAATGCCAAAGAATTGCAGAGCTT
ATGAAAAACCTAACTCAGTATGAACAGTTGAAAGCCCATCAGGGAACTGGAGCAGGAATTTCACCAGTGA
TCCTCAATTCAGGAGAGGGCAAAGAAGTAGACATTTTACGAATGCTCATCAAGGCCAAAGACGAATACAC
AAAGTGTAAAACCTGTTCTGAGCCAAAAAAGATAACCAGTTCCTCTGCCATCTATGACAATCCAAATCTC
ATCAAACCAATTCCAGTGAAACCCAGTGAAAACCAGCAACAGCGTATACCTCAGCCCAACCAGACCTTAG
ACCCTGAACCCCAACACTTATCCTTGACAGCTCTGTTTGGGAAGCAGGACAAAGCTACATGTCAGGAAAC
TGTGGAGCCTCCGCAGACTCTCCACCAGCAGCAGCAGCAGCAGCAGCAGCAGCAGCAAGAGAAGCTTCCA
ATTAGGCAGGGGGTTGTACGCTCCCTGTCCTATGAGGAACCCAGAAGACACTCACCCCCCATTGAGAAGC
AGCTCTGTCCAGCCATTCAGAAACTCATGGTCAGGAGCGCAGACCTCCACCCATTGTCAGAGCTGCCTGA
AAACCGGCCTTGTGAAAATGGCAGTACCCATTCTGCGGGAGAATTTTTTACAGGACCTGTCCAGCCAGGG
TCTCCTCACAACATTGGAACTTCTCGTGGTGTACAAAATGCTTCCAGAACTCAGAACCTGTTCGAGAAAC
TTCAGAGTACCCCAGGGGCAGCAAACAAGTGTGACCCTAGTACACCAGCACCTGCCAGCTCAGCTGCCCT
GAACCGCAGCAGAGCTCCCACTTCTGTCACCCCTGTGGCTCCAGGAAAGGGTCTGGCTCAGCCACCACAG
GCCTATTTCAATGGCTCCCTTCCACCTCAGACAGTAGGACATCAGGCTCATGGAAGAGAACAGTCCACAC
TCCCAAGACAAACACTCGCCATCTCTGGTAGTCAGACTGGCAGCTCTGGAGTGATCTCCCCTCAAGAGTT
ACTGAAGAAGCTTCAGATTGTACAGCAGGAGCAGCAGCTGCATGCCTCTAACCGGCCAGCCTTGGCCGCT
AAGTTTCCTGTGCTCGCTCAGAGCTCTGGAACAGGGAAACCCTTGGAATCCTGGATCAACAAGACACCCA
ACACAGAACAGCAGACTCCTCTTTTCCAGGTCATCTCACCTCAGCGCATCCCTGCTACAGCAGCTCCGTC
TCTGCTTATGTCCCCCATGGTGTTCGCACAACCCACCTCCGTCCCGCCAAAGGAAAGGGAGAGCGGCCTC
TTGCCTGTGGGAGGCCAGGAGCCACCTGTTGCTGCCACCAGCCTCCTCCTGCCCATACAGAGCCCGGAGC
CCTCCGTGATCACCAGCAGCCCACTCACCAAGCTCCAGCTCCAGGAGGCACTGCTGTACCTCATTCAGAA
TGATGACAACTTCTTAAATATAATCTATGAAGCCTATCTCTTCAGCATGACTCAAGCAGCCATGAAAAAG
ACTATGTGAGGTACCGCGGGCCCGGGATCCACCGGATCTAGATAACTGATCATAATCAGCCATACCACAT
TTGTAGAGGTTTTACTTGCTTTAAAAAACCTCCCACACCTCCCCCTGAACCTGAAACATAAAATGAATGC
AATTGTTGTTGTTAACTTGTTTATTGCAGCTTATAATGGTTACAAATAAAGCAATAGCATCACAAATTTC
ACAAATAAAGCATTTTTTTCACTGCATTCTAGTTGTGGTTTGTCCAAACTCATCAATGTATCTTAACGCG
TAAATTGTAAGCGTTAATATTTTGTTAAAATTCGCGTTAAATTTTTGTTAAATCAGCTCATTTTTTAACC
AATAGGCCGAAATCGGCAAAATCCCTTATAAATCAAAAGAATAGACCGAGATAGGGT
[37 nt withheld, positions 3488-3524]
AAAGAACGTGGACTCCAACGTCAAAGG
[49 nt withheld, positions 3552-3600]
T
[91 nt withheld, positions 3602-3692]
G
[124 nt withheld, positions 3694-3817]
CAGGTGGCACTTTTCGGGGAAATGTGCGCGGAACCCCTATTTGTTTATTTTTCTAAATACATTCAAATAT
GTATCCGCTCATGAGACAATAACCCTGATAAATGCTTCAATAATATTGAAAAAGGAAGAGTCCTGAGGCG
GAAAGAACCAGCTGTGGAATGTGTGTCAGTTAGGGTGTGGAAAGTCCCCAGGCTCCCCAGCAGGCAGAAG
TATGCAAAGCATGCATCTCAATTAGTCAGCAACCAGGTGTGGAAAGTCCCCAGGCTCCCCAGCAGGCAGA
AGTATGCAAAGCATGCATCTCAATTAGTCAGCAACCATAGTCCCGCCCCTAACTCCGCCCATCCCGCCCC
TAACTCCGCCCAGTTCCGCCCATTCTCCGCCCCATGGCTGACTAATTTTTTTTATTTATGCAGAGGCCGA
GGCCGCCTCGGCCTCTGAGCTATTCCAGAAGTAGTGAGGAGGCTTTTTTGGAGGCCTAGGCTTTTGCAAA
GATCGATCAAGAGACAGGATGAGGATCGTTTCGCATGATTGAACAAGATGGATTGCACGCAGGTTCTCCG
GCCGCTTGGGTGGAGAGGCTATTCGGCTATGACTGGGCACAACAGACAATCGGCTGCTCTGATGCCGCCG
TGTTCCGGCTGTCAGCGCAGGGGCGCCCGGTTCTTTTTGTCAAGACCGACCTGTCCGGTGCCCTGAATGA
ACTGCAAGACGAGGCAGCGCGGCTATCGTGGCTGGCCACGACGGGCGTTCCTTGCGCAGCTGTGCTCGAC
GTTGTCACTGAAGCGGGAAGGGACTGGCTGCTATTGGGCGAAGTGCCGGGGCAGGATCTCCTGTCATCTC
ACCTTGCTCCTGCCGAGAAAGTATCCATCATGGCTGATGCAATGCGGCGGCTGCATACGCTTGATCCGGC
TACCTGCCCATTCGACCACCAAGCGAAACATCGCATCGAGCGAGCACGTACTCGGATGGAAGCCGGTCTT
GTCGATCAGGATGATCTGGACGAAGAGCATCAGGGGCTCGCGCCAGCCGAACTGTTCGCCAGGCTCAAGG
CGAGCATGCCCGACGGCGAGGATCTCGTCGTGACCCATGGCGATGCCTGCTTGCCGAATATCATGGTGGA
AAATGGCCGCTTTTCTGGATTCATCGACTGTGGCCGGCTGGGTGTGGCGGACCGCTATCAGGACATAGCG
TTGGCTACCCGTGATATTGCTGAAGAGCTTGGCGGCGAATGGGCTGACCGCTTCCTCGTGCTTTACGGTA
TCGCCGCTCCCGATTCGCAGCGCATCGCCTTCTATCGCCTTCTTGACGAGTTCTTCTGAGCGGGACTCTG
GGGTTCGAAATGACCGACCAAGCGACGCCCAACCTGCCATCACGAGATTTCGATTCCACCGCCGCCTTCT
ATGAAAGGTTGGGCTTCGGAATCGTTTTCCGGGACGCCGGCTGGATGATCCTCCAGCGCGGGGATCTCAT
GCTGGAGTTCTTCGCCCACCCTAGGGGGAGGCTAACTGAAACACGGAAGGAGACAATACCGGAAGGAACC
CGCGCTATGACGGCAATAAAAAGACAGAATAAAACGCACGGTGTTGGGTCGTTTGTTCATAAACGCGGGG
TTCGGTCCCAGGGCTGGCACTCTGTCGATACCCCACCGAGACCCCATTGGGGCCAATACGCCCGCGTTTC
TTCCTTTTCCCCACCCCACCCCCCAAGTTCGGGTGAAGGCCCAGGGCTCGCAGCCAACGTCGGGGCGGCA
GGCCCTGCCATAGCCTCAGGTTACTCATATATACTTTAGATTGATTTAAAACTTCATTTTTAATTTAAAA
GGATCTAGGTGAAGATCCTTTTTGATAATCTCATGACCAAAATCCCTTAACGTGAGTTTTCGTTCCACTG
AGCGTCAGACCCCGTAGAAAAGATCAAAGGATCTTCTTGAGATCCTTTTTTTCTGCGCGTAATCTGCTGC
TTGCAAACAAAAAAACCACCGCTACCAGCGGTGGTTTGTTTGCCGGATCAAGAGCTACCAACTCTTTTTC
CGAAGGTAACTGGCTTCAGCAGAGCGCAGATACCAAATACTGTTCTTCTAGTGTAGCCGTAGTTAGGCCA
CCACTTCAAGAACTCTGTAGCACCGCCTACATACCTCGCTCTGCTAATCCTGTTACCAGTGGCTGCTGCC
AGTGGCGATAAGTCGTGTCTTACCGGGTTGGACTCAAGACGATAGTTACCGGATAAGGCGCAGCGGTCGG
GCTGAACGGGGGGTTCGTGCACACAGCCCAGCTTGGAGCGAACGACCTACACCGAACTGAGATACCTACA
GCGTGAGCTATGAGAAAGCGCCACGCTTCCCGAAGGGAGAAAGGCGGACAGGTATCCGGTAAGCGGCAGG
GTCGGAACAGGAGAGCGCACGAGGGAGCTTCCAGGGGGAAACGCCTGGTATCTTTATAGTCCTGTCGGGT
TTCGCCACCTCTGACTTGAGCGTCGATTTTTGTGATGCTCGTCAGGGGGGCGGAGCCTATGGAAAAACGC
CAGCAACGCGGCCTTTTTACGGTTCCTGGCCTTTTGCTGGCCTTTTGCTCACATGTTCTTTCCTGCGTTA
TCCCCTGATTCTGTGGATAACCGTATTACCGCCATGCATTAGTTATTAATAGTAATCAATTACGGGGTCA
TTAGTTCATAGCCCATATATGGAGTTCCG
Features (pLannotate 1.2.2; 17 found; start..end, strand, type, name):
      1..304     +  enhancer       CMV enhancer: human cytomegalovirus immediate early enhancer
    305..508     +  promoter       CMV promoter: human cytomegalovirus (CMV) immediate early promoter
    546..1214    +  CDS            dTomato: dTomato is a basic (constitutively fluorescent) orange fluorescent protein published in 2004, derived from Discosoma sp.. It is reported to be a somewhat slowly-maturing dimer with low acid sensitivity.
   1215..1235    +  misc_feature   MCS (fragment): multiple cloning site
   1236..3086    +  CDS            DCP1B: DCP1B_HUMAN - Experimental evidence at protein level: Swiss-Prot protein existence level 1. May play a role in the degradation of mRNAs, both in normal mRNA turnover and in nonsense-mediated mRNA decay. May remove the 7- methyl guanine cap structure from mRNA molecules, yielding a 5'- phosphorylated mRNA fragment and 7m-GDP (By similarity). From Homo sapiens (Human).
   3090..3115    +  misc_feature   MCS (fragment): multiple cloning site
   3127..3211    +  CDS            large T antigen (fragment): large T antigen from SV40 (simian virus 40)
   3234..3355    +  polyA_signal   SV40 poly(A) signal: SV40 polyadenylation signal
   3389..3817    -  rep_origin     f1 ori (sequence partly withheld): f1 bacteriophage origin of replication; arrow indicates direction of (+) strand synthesis
   3844..3948    +  promoter       AmpR promoter: bla
   3950..4307    +  promoter       SV40 promoter: SV40 enhancer and early promoter
   4342..5136    +  CDS            NeoR/KanR: aminoglycoside phosphotransferase from Tn5; aph(3')-II (or nptII); confers resistance to neomycin, kanamycin, and G418 (Geneticin®)
   5157..5309    +  CDS            ble (fragment): BLE_KLEPN - Experimental evidence at protein level: Swiss-Prot protein existence level 1. Binding protein with a strong affinity to the bleomycin family of antibiotics. Binds to CL990; an antimitotic-antibiotic compound. From Klebsiella pneumoniae.
   5368..5415    +  polyA_signal   HSV TK poly(A) signal: herpes simplex virus thymidine kinase polyadenylation signal (Cole and Stacy, 1985)
   5506..5522    -  polyA_signal   bGH poly(A) signal (fragment): bovine growth hormone polyadenylation signal
   5744..6332    +  rep_origin     ori: high-copy-number ColE1/pMB1/pBR322/pUC origin of replication
   6447..6506    +  enhancer       CMV enhancer (fragment): human cytomegalovirus immediate early enhancer
