[The description below was written by a language model from this plasmid's Addgene catalogue record and pLannotate feature annotations shown in this document.]
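Description:
GB-Dcp1b is a mammalian expression plasmid built on the Clontech pAcGFP-C1 backbone, in which the original GFP coding sequence was replaced (via NheI and BspEI) with GB, a component of the dimerization-dependent fluorescent protein system. Human DCP1B, encoding mRNA decapping enzyme 1b, was cloned between XhoI and KpnI sites so that it sits in frame downstream of GB, giving an N-terminally tagged GB-Dcp1b fusion. Expression is driven by the human cytomegalovirus immediate early enhancer and promoter and terminated by the SV40 polyadenylation signal. The automated annotation labels the roughly 670 bp fluorescent protein reading frame as dTomato. This most likely reflects sequence similarity between GB and the Discosoma-derived dTomato family, rather than the presence of a constitutively fluorescent reporter. The catalogue's "pAcGFP-C1" tag entry should likewise be read in light of the stated GFP-to-GB replacement.

The plasmid replicates in E. coli from a high-copy ColE1/pUC-type origin and also carries an f1 phage origin. A single NeoR/KanR (Tn5 aminoglycoside phosphotransferase) cassette is preceded by both a bacterial bla promoter and the SV40 early promoter and is followed by the HSV TK polyadenylation signal. It therefore confers kanamycin resistance in bacteria and can support G418 selection in mammalian cells. The small large T antigen, ble and bGH poly(A) fragments in the table appear to be backbone remnants, not functional elements.

Dimerization-dependent fluorescent protein parts generally produce signal only when brought close to a complementary partner. The record does not name the partner construct. Dcp1b is a decapping factor, and the associated publication concerns endoplasmic reticulum contact sites with membraneless organelles, so the construct is suited to proximity or contact reporting in live mammalian cells.
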