Addgene plasmid #153979: GB-Dcp1b
Purpose: Dimerization dependent fluorescent protein GB core domain fused to mRNA decapping enzyme 1b
Depositing lab: Gia Voeltz. Depositing organization: University of Colorado, Boulder. Publication: Endoplasmic reticulum contact sites regulate the dynamics of membraneless organelles. Lee JE, Cathey PI, Wu H, Parker R, Voeltz GK. Science. 2020 Jan 31;367(6477). pii: 367/6477/eaay7108. doi: 10.1126/science.aay7108. PubMed 32001628.
Backbone
  Vector backbone: pACGFP-c1
  Backbone manufacturer: Clontech
  Backbone size w/o insert (bp): 4731
  Total vector size (bp): 6506
  Modifications to backbone: GFP was replaced with GB using NheI and BspEI
  Vector type: Mammalian Expression
Growth in bacteria
  Bacterial resistance: Kanamycin, 50 μg/mL
  Growth temperature: 37°C
  Growth strain: DH5alpha
  Copy number: Unknown
Gene/Insert
  Gene/Insert name: mRNA decapping enzyme 1b (alt name: Dcp1b)
  Species: H. sapiens (human)
  Insert size (bp): 1854
  Entrez Gene: DCP1B (a.k.a. DCP1)
  Tag / fusion protein: pAcGFP-C1 (N terminal on backbone)
  Cloning method: Restriction Enzyme; 5′ cloning site XhoI (not destroyed); 3′ cloning site KpnI (not destroyed)
  Sequencing primers: 5′ CATCACCTCCCACAACGAGG; 3′ GGTGTGGGAGGTTTTTTAAAGC
Terms and licenses: Academic/Nonprofit Terms; Industry Terms: Not Available to Industry
How to cite: GB-Dcp1b was a gift from Gia Voeltz (Addgene plasmid # 153979 ; http://n2t.net/addgene:153979 ; RRID:Addgene_153979)
